LOCUS       Exported 6341 bp ds-DNA circular SYN 12-MAY-2021
DEFINITION  Negative control. Expression of Gal4BD-Lam hybrid protein. Homology
            regions for recombination with pAWH.
ACCESSION   .
VERSION     .
KEYWORDS    pBKWH-Lam
SOURCE      synthetic DNA construct
  ORGANISM  synthetic DNA construct
REFERENCE   1 (bases 1 to 6341)
  AUTHORS   Yang JS, Garriga-Canut M, Link N, Carolis C, Broadbent K,
            Beltran-Sastre V, Serrano L, Maurer SP
  TITLE     rec-YnH enables simultaneous many-by-many detection of direct
            protein-protein and protein-RNA interactions.
  JOURNAL   Nat Commun. 2018 Sep 14;9(1):3747. doi: 10.1038/s41467-018-06128-x.
  PUBMED    30217970
REFERENCE   2 (bases 1 to 6341)
  AUTHORS   .
  TITLE     Direct Submission
  JOURNAL   Exported May 12, 2021 from SnapGene Server 1.1.58
            http://www.snapgene.com
FEATURES             Location/Qualifiers
     source          1..6341
                     /organism="synthetic DNA construct"
                     /mol_type="other DNA"
     promoter        30..734
                     /gene="S. cerevisiae ADH1"
                     /label=ADH1 promoter
                     /note="promoter for alcohol dehydrogenase 1"
     CDS             762..1202
                     /codon_start=1
                     /gene="Saccharomyces cerevisiae GAL4 (truncated)"
                     /product="DNA binding domain of the GAL4 transcriptional
                     activator"
                     /label=GAL4 DNA binding domain
                     /translation="MKLLSSIEQACDICRLKKLKCSKEKPKCAKCLKNNWECRYSPKTK
                     RSPLTRAHLTEVESRLERLEQLFLLIFPREDLDMILKMDSLQDIKALLTGLFVQDNVNK
                     DAVTDRLASVETDMPLTLRQHRISATSSSEESSNKGQRQLTVS"
     primer_bind     1213..1232
                     /label=T7
                     /note="T7 promoter, forward primer"
     promoter        1213..1231
                     /label=T7 promoter
                     /note="promoter for bacteriophage T7 RNA polymerase"
     CDS             1251..1280
                     /codon_start=1
                     /product="Myc (human c-Myc proto-oncogene) epitope tag"
                     /label=Myc
                     /translation="EQKLISEEDL"
     protein_bind    1317..1341
                     /gene="mutant version of attB"
                     /label=attB1
                     /bound_moiety="BP Clonase(TM)"
                     /note="recombination site for the Gateway(R) BP reaction"
     protein_bind    complement(1840..1864)
                     /gene="mutant version of attB"
                     /label=attB2
                     /bound_moiety="BP Clonase(TM)"
                     /note="recombination site for the Gateway(R) BP reaction"
     terminator      1903..1950
                     /label=T7 terminator
                     /note="transcription terminator for bacteriophage T7 RNA
                     polymerase"
     primer_bind     complement(2032..2056)
                     /label=pHybLex-R
                     /note="ADH terminator, reverse primer"
     rep_origin      complement(2493..3081)
                     /direction=LEFT
                     /label=ori
                     /note="high-copy-number ColE1/pMB1/pBR322/pUC origin of
                     replication"
     primer_bind     complement(2573..2592)
                     /label=pBR322ori-F
                     /note="pBR322 origin, forward primer"
     polyA_signal    3410..3457
                     /label=HSV TK poly(A) signal
                     /note="herpes simplex virus thymidine kinase
                     polyadenylation signal (Cole and Stacy, 1985)"
     primer_bind     3482..3501
                     /label=TK-pA-R
                     /note="Thymidine kinase polyA, reverse primer"
     CDS             complement(3689..4483)
                     /codon_start=1
                     /gene="aph(3')-II (or nptII)"
                     /product="aminoglycoside phosphotransferase from Tn5"
                     /label=NeoR/KanR
                     /note="confers resistance to neomycin, kanamycin, and G418
                     (Geneticin(R))"
                     /translation="MIEQDGLHAGSPAAWVERLFGYDWAQQTIGCSDAAVFRLSAQGRP
                     VLFVKTDLSGALNELQDEAARLSWLATTGVPCAAVLDVVTEAGRDWLLLGEVPGQDLLS
                     SHLAPAEKVSIMADAMRRLHTLDPATCPFDHQAKHRIERARTRMEAGLVDQDDLDEEHQ
                     GLAPAELFARLKASMPDGEDLVVTHGDACLPNIMVENGRFSGFIDCGRLGVADRYQDIA
                     LATRDIAEELGGEWADRFLVLYGIAAPDSQRIAFYRLLDEFF"
     primer_bind     complement(3800..3819)
                     /label=Neo-F
                     /note="Neomycin resistance gene, forward primer"
     primer_bind     4410..4429
                     /label=Neo-R
                     /note="Neomycin resistance gene, reverse primer"
     promoter        complement(4484..4588)
                     /gene="bla"
                     /label=AmpR promoter
     primer_bind     4631..4649
                     /label=pBRforEco
                     /note="pBR322 vectors, upsteam of EcoRI site, forward
                     primer"
     promoter        4786..5067
                     /gene="S. cerevisiae TRP1"
                     /label=TRP1 promoter
     CDS             5068..5742
                     /codon_start=1
                     /gene="S. cerevisiae TRP1"
                     /product="phosphoribosylanthranilate isomerase, required
                     for tryptophan biosynthesis"
                     /label=TRP1
                     /note="yeast auxotrophic marker"
                     /translation="MSVINFTGSSGPLVKVCGLQSTEAAECALDSDADLLGIICVPNRK
                     RTIDPVIARKISSLVKAYKNSSGTPKYLVGVFRNQPKEDVLALVNDYGIDIVQLHGDES
                     WQEYQEFLGLPVIKRLVFPKDCNILLSAASQKPHSFIPLFDSEAGGTGELLDWNSISDW
                     VGRQESPESLHFMLAGGLTPENVGDALRLNGVIGVDVSGGVETNGVKDSNKIANFVKNA
                     KK"
     rep_origin      complement(5845..6300)
                     /direction=LEFT
                     /label=f1 ori
                     /note="f1 bacteriophage origin of replication; arrow
                     indicates direction of (+) strand synthesis"
     primer_bind     complement(5982..6003)
                     /label=F1ori-F
                     /note="F1 origin, forward primer"
     primer_bind     6194..6213
                     /label=F1ori-R
                     /note="F1 origin, reverse primer"
ORIGIN
        1 cggtgcgggc ctcttcgcta ttacgccaga tccttttgtt gtttccgggt gtacaatatg
       61 gacttcctct tttctggcaa ccaaacccat acatcgggat tcctataata ccttcgttgg
      121 tctccctaac atgtaggtgg cggaggggag atatacaata gaacagatac cagacaagac
      181 ataatgggct aaacaagact acaccaatta cactgcctca ttgatggtgg tacataacga
      241 actaatactg tagccctaga cttgatagcc atcatcatat cgaagtttca ctaccctttt
      301 tccatttgcc atctattgaa gtaataatag gcgcatgcaa cttcttttct ttttttttct
      361 tttctctctc ccccgttgtt gtctcaccat atccgcaatg acaaaaaaat gatggaagac
      421 actaaaggaa aaaattaacg acaaagacag caccaacaga tgtcgttgtt ccagagctga
      481 tgaggggtat ctcgaagcac acgaaacttt ttccttcctt cattcacgca cactactctc
      541 taatgagcaa cggtatacgg ccttccttcc agttacttga atttgaaata aaaaaaagtt
      601 tgctgtcttg ctatcaagta taaatagacc tgcaattatt aatcttttgt ttcctcgtca
      661 ttgttctcgt tccctttctt ccttgtttct ttttctgcac aatatttcaa gctataccaa
      721 gcatacaatc aactccaagc ttgaagcaag cctcctgaaa gatgaagcta ctgtcttcta
      781 tcgaacaagc atgcgatatt tgccgactta aaaagctcaa gtgctccaaa gaaaaaccga
      841 agtgcgccaa gtgtctgaag aacaactggg agtgtcgcta ctctcccaaa accaaaaggt
      901 ctccgctgac tagggcacat ctgacagaag tggaatcaag gctagaaaga ctggaacagc
      961 tatttctact gatttttcct cgagaagacc ttgacatgat tttgaaaatg gattctttac
     1021 aggatataaa agcattgtta acaggattat ttgtacaaga taatgtgaat aaagatgccg
     1081 tcacagatag attggcttca gtggagactg atatgcctct aacattgaga cagcatagaa
     1141 taagtgcgac atcatcatcg gaagagagta gtaacaaagg tcaaagacag ttgactgtat
     1201 cgccggaatt tgtaatacga ctcactatag ggcgagccgc catcatggag gagcagaagc
     1261 tgatctcaga ggaggacctg catatggcca tggaggccga attcccgggg atctccacaa
     1321 gtttgtacaa aaaagcaggc ttatctgaag aggtggtcag ccgcgaggtg tccggcatca
     1381 aggccgccta cgaggccgag ctcggggatg cccgcaagac ccttgactca gtagccaagg
     1441 agcgcgcccg cctgcagctg gagctgagca aagtgcgtga ggagtttaag gagctgaaag
     1501 cgcgcaatac caagaaggag ggtgacctga tagctgctca ggctcggctg aaggacctgg
     1561 aggctctgct gaactccaag gaggccgcac tgagcactgc tctcagtgag aagcgcacgc
     1621 tggagggcga gctgcatgat ctgcggggcc aggtggccaa gcttgaggca gccctaggtg
     1681 aggccaagaa gcaacttcag gatgagatgc tgcggcgggt ggatgctgag aacaggctgc
     1741 agaccatgaa ggaggaactg gacttccaga agaacatcta cagtgaggag ctgcgtgaga
     1801 ccaagcgccg tcatgagacc cgactggtgg agattgacaa cccagctttc ttgtacaaag
     1861 tggtaagtaa ctaagatccg tcgacctgca gcggccgcat aactagcata accccttggg
     1921 gcctctaaac gggtcttgag gggttttttg cgcgcttgca gccaagctaa ttccgggcga
     1981 atttcttatg atttatgatt tttattatta aataagttat aaaaaaaata agtgtataca
     2041 aattttaaag tgactcttag gttttaaaac gttatcccta gtttaaacac ccataatacc
     2101 cataatagct gtttgccaat taccctgtta tccctattac ttctaaatct gaggaggaaa
     2161 atcgaatcgc taccttagcg cctgtttcag gctgtctatg tgtgactgtt gagctgtaac
     2221 aagttgtctc aggtgttcaa tttcatgttc tagttgcttt gttttactgg tttcacctgt
     2281 tctattaggt gttacatgct gttcatctgt tacattgtcg atctgttcat ggtgaacagg
     2341 cgctcggtcg ttcggctgcg gcgagcggta tcagctcact caaaggcggt aatacggtta
     2401 tccacagaat caggggataa cgcaggaaag aacatgtgag caaaaggcca gcaaaaggcc
     2461 aggaaccgta aaaaggccgc gttgctggcg tttttccata ggctccgccc ccctgacgag
     2521 catcacaaaa atcgacgctc aagtcagagg tggcgaaacc cgacaggact ataaagatac
     2581 caggcgtttc cccctggaag ctccctcgtg cgctctcctg ttccgaccct gccgcttacc
     2641 ggatacctgt ccgcctttct cccttcggga agcgtggcgc tttctcatag ctcacgctgt
     2701 aggtatctca gttcggtgta ggtcgttcgc tccaagctgg gctgtgtgca cgaacccccc
     2761 gttcagcccg accgctgcgc cttatccggt aactatcgtc ttgagtccaa cccggtaaga
     2821 cacgacttat cgccactggc agcagccact ggtaacagga ttagcagagc gaggtatgta
     2881 ggcggtgcta cagagttctt gaagtggtgg cctaactacg gctacactag aagaacagta
     2941 tttggtatct gcgctctgct gaagccagtt accttcggaa aaagagttgg tagctcttga
     3001 tccggcaaac aaaccaccgc tggtagcggt ggtttttttg tttgcaagca gcagattacg
     3061 cgcagaaaaa aaggatctca agaagatcct ttgatctttt ctacggggtc tgacgctcag
     3121 tggaacgaaa actcacgtta agggattttg gtcatgagat tatcaaaaag gatcttcacc
     3181 tagatccttt taaattaaaa atgaagtttt aaatcaatct aaagtatata tgagtaacct
     3241 gaggctatgg cagggcctgc cgccccgacg ttggctgcga gccctgggcc ttcacccgaa
     3301 cttggggggt ggggtgggga aaaggaagaa acgcgggcgt attggcccca atggggtctc
     3361 ggtggggtat cgacagagtg ccagccctgg gaccgaaccc cgcgtttatg aacaaacgac
     3421 ccaacaccgt gcgttttatt ctgtcttttt attgccgtca tagcgcgggt tccttccggt
     3481 attgtctcct tccgtgtttc agttagcctc cccctagggt gggcgaagaa ctccagcatg
     3541 agatccccgc gctggaggat catccagccg gcgtcccgga aaacgattcc gaagcccaac
     3601 ctttcataga aggcggcggt ggaatcgaaa tctcgtgatg gcaggttggg cgtcgcttgg
     3661 tcggtcattt cgaaccccag agtcccgctc agaagaactc gtcaagaagg cgatagaagg
     3721 cgatgcgctg cgaatcggga gcggcgatac cgtaaagcac gaggaagcgg tcagcccatt
     3781 cgccgccaag ctcttcagca atatcacggg tagccaacgc tatgtcctga tagcggtccg
     3841 ccacacccag ccggccacag tcgatgaatc cagaaaagcg gccattttcc accatgatat
     3901 tcggcaagca ggcatcgcca tgagtcacga cgagatcctc gccgtcgggc atgctcgcct
     3961 tgagcctggc gaacagttcg gctggcgcga gcccctgatg ctcttcgtcc agatcatcct
     4021 gatcgacaag accggcttcc atccgagtac gtgctcgctc gatgcgatgt ttcgcttggt
     4081 ggtcgaatgg gcaggtagcc ggatcaagcg tatgcagccg ccgcattgca tcagccatga
     4141 tggatacttt ctcggcagga gcaaggtgag atgacaggag atcctgcccc ggcacttcgc
     4201 ccaatagcag ccagtccctt cccgcttcag tgacaacgtc gagcacagct gcgcaaggaa
     4261 cgcccgtcgt ggccagccac gatagccgcg ctgcctcgtc ttgcagttca ttcagggcac
     4321 cggacaggtc ggtcttgaca aaaagaaccg ggcgcccctg cgctgacagc cggaacacgg
     4381 cggcatcaga gcagccgatt gtctgttgtg cccagtcata gccgaatagc ctctccaccc
     4441 aagcggccgg agaacctgcg tgcaatccat cttgttcaat catactcttc ctttttcaat
     4501 attattgaag catttatcag ggttattgtc tcatgagcgg atacatattt gaatgtattt
     4561 agaaaaataa acaaataggg gttccgcgca catctaagaa accattatta tcatgacatt
     4621 aacctataaa aataggcgta tcacgaggcc ctttcgtctt cacttatccc tattacttct
     4681 aaatctgagg aggaaaatcg aatcgctacc ttaggaccgt tatagttact atcaccatat
     4741 atgtaactgg tgattctttc gctaccttag agtgcaccat agatcaacga cattactata
     4801 tatataatat aggaagcatt taatagaaca gcatcgtaat atatgtgtac tttgcagtta
     4861 tgacgccaga tggcagtagt ggaagatatt ctttattgaa aaatagcttg tcaccttacg
     4921 tacaatcttg atccggagct tttctttttt tgccgattaa gaattaattc ggtcgaaaaa
     4981 agaaaaggag agggccaaga gggagggcat tggtgactat tgagcacgtg agtatacgtg
     5041 attaagcaca caaaggcagc ttggagtatg tctgttatta atttcacagg tagttctggt
     5101 ccattggtga aagtttgcgg cttgcagagc acagaggccg cagaatgtgc tctagattcc
     5161 gatgctgact tgctgggtat tatatgtgtg cccaatagaa agagaacaat tgacccggtt
     5221 attgcaagga aaatttcaag tcttgtaaaa gcatataaaa atagttcagg cactccgaaa
     5281 tacttggttg gcgtgtttcg taatcaacct aaggaggatg ttttggctct ggtcaatgat
     5341 tacggcattg atatcgtcca actgcatgga gatgagtcgt ggcaagaata ccaagagttc
     5401 ctcggtttgc cagttattaa aagactcgta tttccaaaag actgcaacat actactcagt
     5461 gcagcttcac agaaacctca ttcgtttatt cccttgtttg attcagaagc aggtgggaca
     5521 ggtgaacttt tggattggaa ctcgatttct gactgggttg gaaggcaaga gagccccgaa
     5581 agcttacatt ttatgttagc tggtggactg acgccagaaa atgttggtga tgcgcttaga
     5641 ttaaatggcg ttattggtgt tgatgtaagc ggaggtgtgg agacaaatgg tgtaaaagac
     5701 tctaacaaaa tagcaaattt cgtcaaaaat gctaagaaat aggttattac tgagtagtat
     5761 ttatttaagt attgtttgtg cacttgccga tctatgcggt gtgaaatacc gcacagatgc
     5821 gtaaggagaa aataccgcat caggaaattg taagcgttaa tattttgtta aaattcgcgt
     5881 taaatttttg ttaaatcagc tcatttttta accaataggc cgaaatcggc aaaatccctt
     5941 ataaatcaaa agaatagacc gagatagggt tgagtgttgt tccagtttgg aacaagagtc
     6001 cactattaaa gaacgtggac tccaacgtca aaggnnnnnn nnnnnnnnnn nnnnnnnnnn
     6061 nnnnnnnnnn nnnnnnnnnn nnntnnnnnn nnnnnnnnnn nnnnnnnnnn nnnnnnnnnn
     6121 nnnnnnnnnn nnnnnnnnnn nnnnnnnnnn nnnnnnnnnn nnnnnnnnnn nnnnngnnnn
     6181 nnnnnnnnnn nnnnnnnnnn nnnnnnnnnn nnnnnnnnnn nnnnnnnnnn nnnnnnnnnn
     6241 nnnnnnnnnn nnnnnnnnnn nnnnnnnnnn nnnnnnnnnn nnnnnnnnnn nnnnnnnnnn
     6301 ccattcgcca ttcaggctgc gcaactgttg ggaagggcga t
//
